Addgene plasmid #148763: pCIneo-V5-SBP-MBP-HsNot4_AG
Purpose: Mammalian Expression of HsNot4
Depositing lab: Elisa Izaurralde. Depositing organization: Max Planck Institute for Developmental Biology. Publication: A conserved CAF40-binding motif in metazoan NOT4 mediates association with the CCR4-NOT complex. Keskeny C, Raisch T, Sgromo A, Igreja C, Bhandari D, Weichenrieder O, Izaurralde E. Genes Dev. 2019 Feb 1;33(3-4):236-252. doi: 10.1101/gad.320952.118. Epub 2019 Jan 28. PubMed 30692204.
Backbone
  Vector backbone: pCI-neo
  Vector type: Mammalian Expression
Growth in bacteria
  Bacterial resistance: Ampicillin, 100 μg/mL
  Growth temperature: 37°C
  Growth strain: DH5alpha
  Copy number: High Copy
Gene/Insert
  Gene/Insert name: HsNot4
  Species: H. sapiens (human)
  Entrez Gene: CNOT4 (a.k.a. CLONE243, NOT4, NOT4H)
  Cloning method: Unknown
Terms and licenses: Academic/Nonprofit Terms; Industry Terms: Not Available to Industry
Depositor comments: sequence given by variant 4 NCBI: NM_001190848.1 or Uniprot.: isoform 1 O95628-1 Plasmids from this collection were made available to the research community and donated after the lab closed. Please note that the sequence provided by the depositing laboratory may be theoretical/predicted or based on Sanger sequencing results. There may be discrepancies between sequencing results obtained by Addgene and the depositor sequence. If an Addgene verified sequence is not available, please contact before placing your order to request that our lab fully sequence the plasmid.
How to cite: pCIneo-V5-SBP-MBP-HsNot4_AG was a gift from Elisa Izaurralde (Addgene plasmid # 148763 ; http://n2t.net/addgene:148763 ; RRID:Addgene_148763)
