[The description below was written by a language model from this plasmid's Addgene catalogue record and pLannotate feature annotations shown in this document.]
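Description:
pCIneo-V5-SBP-MBP-HsNot4_AG is a mammalian expression plasmid built on the pCI-neo backbone that produces human NOT4 (CNOT4), the E3 ubiquitin ligase associated with the CCR4-NOT complex, as an N-terminally tagged fusion protein. It is propagated in E. coli as a high-copy plasmid through a ColE1/pUC-type origin with ampicillin selection (β-lactamase under its own promoter). An f1 origin is also present, allowing single-stranded DNA production. For selection in mammalian cells the backbone carries a neomycin phosphotransferase gene driven by the SV40 enhancer/early promoter and terminated by a synthetic poly(A) signal, which permits G418 selection of stable transfectants.

The expression cassette uses the human CMV immediate-early enhancer and promoter, followed by the chimeric β-globin/immunoglobulin intron that generally improves transcript processing and expression. A T7 promoter sits just upstream of the coding region and could support in vitro transcription. The open reading frame reads V5 epitope tag, streptavidin-binding peptide (SBP), signal-sequence-less maltose-binding protein (MBP), and then CNOT4, with the SV40 late poly(A) signal terminating the transcript. According to the depositor, the insert corresponds to transcript variant 4, UniProt isoform 1. The V5 tag allows immunodetection, while SBP supports high-affinity capture on streptavidin resin. MBP adds bulk and can aid solubility.

This tag arrangement suits pulldown and co-precipitation assays from transfected human cells, in line with the associated study of how a CAF40-binding motif in NOT4 mediates its association with the CCR4-NOT complex. The cloning method is not recorded, and the meaning of the "_AG" suffix in the name is not stated.
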