Features (pLannotate 1.2.2; 22 found; start..end, strand, type, name):
    429..533     -  promoter       AmpR promoter: bla
    628..663     +  CDS            rop (fragment): Rop protein, which maintains plasmids at low copy number; rop
    765..819     +  misc_feature   bom (fragment): basis of mobility region from pBR322
    839..887     -  polyA_signal   poly(A) signal: synthetic polyadenylation signal
    954..1745    -  CDS            neo: KKA2_KLEPN - Also known as kan, nptII. Experimental evidence at protein level: Swiss-Prot protein existence level 1. Resistance to kanamycin, neomycin, paromomycin, ribostamycin, butirosin and gentamicin B. From Klebsiella pneumoniae.
   1796..2153    -  promoter       SV40 promoter: SV40 enhancer and early promoter
   2218..2269    +  misc_feature   bom (fragment): basis of mobility region from pBR322
   2297..2725    -  rep_origin     f1 ori (sequence partly withheld): f1 bacteriophage origin of replication; arrow indicates direction of (+) strand synthesis
   2729..2796    -  CDS            lacZα (fragment): LacZα fragment of β-galactosidase; lacZ fragment
   2820..2888    +  CDS            large T antigen (fragment): large T antigen from SV40 (simian virus 40)
   2911..3032    +  polyA_signal   SV40 poly(A) signal: SV40 polyadenylation signal
   3050..3067    +  promoter       T3 promoter (fragment): promoter for bacteriophage T3 RNA polymerase
   3082..4806    -  CDS            CNOT4: CNOT4_HUMAN - Also known as NOT4. Experimental evidence at protein level: Swiss-Prot protein existence level 1. Has E3 ubiquitin ligase activity, promoting ubiquitination and degradation of target proteins (PubMed:11823428, PubMed:22159038, PubMed:26575292). Involved in activation of the JAK/STAT pathway (PubMed:11823428, PubMed:22159038). Catalyzes ubiquitination of methylated RBM15 (PubMed:26575292). Plays a role in quality control of translation of mitochondrial outer membrane-localized mRNA (PubMed:29861391). As part of the PINK1-regulated signaling, upon mitochondria damage, ubiquitinates
   4819..5910    -  CDS            MBP: maltose binding protein from E. coli; malE (mutated); This version of the gene does not encode a signal sequence, so MBP will remain in the cytosol.
   5935..6048    -  CDS            SBP: streptavidin-binding peptide selected from a peptide library; binds streptavidin with nanomolar affinity (Keefe et al., 2001)
   6070..6111    -  CDS            V5 tag: epitope tag from simian virus 5
   6133..6151    -  promoter       T7 promoter: promoter for bacteriophage T7 RNA polymerase
   6196..6328    -  intron         chimeric intron: chimera between introns from human β-globin and immunoglobulin heavy chain genes
   6489..6700    -  promoter       CMV promoter: human cytomegalovirus (CMV) immediate early promoter
   6701..7078    -  enhancer       CMV enhancer: human cytomegalovirus immediate early enhancer
   7291..7879    -  rep_origin     ori: high-copy-number ColE1/pMB1/pBR322/pUC origin of replication
   8050..428     -  CDS            AmpR (across the origin): β-lactamase; bla; confers resistance to ampicillin, carbenicillin, and related antibiotics
>Addgene plasmid #148763 | pCIneo-V5-SBP-MBP-HsNot4_AG | addgene full sequence | sequence record 420959 | Addgene NGS Result
GGTCCTCCGATCGTTGTCAGAAGTAAGTTGGCCGCAGTGTTATCACTCATGGTTATGGCAGCACTGCATA
ATTCTCTTACTGTCATGCCATCCGTAAGATGCTTTTCTGTGACTGGTGAGTACTCAACCAAGTCATTCTG
AGAATAGTGTATGCGGCGACCGAGTTGCTCTTGCCCGGCGTCAATACGGGATAATACCGCGCCACATAGC
AGAACTTTAAAAGTGCTCATCATTGGAAAACGTTCTTCGGGGCGAAAACTCTCAAGGATCTTACCGCTGT
TGAGATCCAGTTCGATGTAACCCACTCGTGCACCCAACTGATCTTCAGCATCTTTTACTTTCACCAGCGT
TTCTGGGTGAGCAAAAACAGGAAGGCAAAATGCCGCAAAAAAGGGAATAAGGGCGACACGGAAATGTTGA
ATACTCATACTCTTCCTTTTTCAATATTATTGAAGCATTTATCAGGGTTATTGTCTCATGAGCGGATACA
TATTTGAATGTATTTAGAAAAATAAACAAATAGGGGTTCCGCGCACATTTCCCCGAAAAGTGCCACCTGA
CGTCTAAGAAACCATTATTATCATGACATTAACCTATAAAAATAGGCGTATCACGAGGCCCTTTCGTCTC
GCGCGTTTCGGTGATGACGGTGAAAACCTCTGACACATGCAGCTCCCGGAGACGGTCACAGCTTGTCTGT
AAGCGGATGCCGGGAGCAGACAAGCCCGTCAGGGCGCGTCAGCGGGTGTTGGCGGGTGTCGGGGCTGGCT
TAACTATGCGGCATCAGAGCAGATTGTACTGAGAGTGCACCATACGCGGATCCTTATCGCTATCGATTCA
CACAAAAAACCAACACACAGATGTAATGAAAATAAAGATATTTTATTGCGGCCATCGTGATGGCAGGTTG
GGCGTCGCTTGGTCGGTCATTTCGAACCCCAGAGTCCCGCTCAGAAGAACTCGTCAAGAAGGCGATAGAA
GGCGATGCGCTGCGAATCGGGAGCGGCGATACCGTAAAGCACGAGGAAGCGGTCAGCCCATTCGCCGCCA
AGCTCTTCAGCAATATCACGGGTAGCCAACGCTATGTCCTGATAGCGGTCCGCCACACCCAGCCGGCCAC
AGTCGATGAATCCAGAAAAGCGGCCATTTTCCACCATGATATTCGGCAAGCAGGCATCGCCATGGGTCAC
GACGAGATCCTCGCCGTCGGGCATGCGCGCCTTGAGCCTGGCGAACAGTTCGGCTGGCGCGAGCCCCTGA
TGCTCTTCGTCCAGATCATCCTGATCGACAAGACCGGCTTCCATCCGAGTACGTGCTCGCTCGATGCGAT
GTTTCGCTTGGTGGTCGAATGGGCAGGTAGCCGGATCAAGCGTATGCAGCCGCCGCATTGCATCAGCCAT
GATGGATACTTTCTCGGCAGGAGCAAGGTGAGATGACAGGAGATCCTGCCCCGGCACTTCGCCCAATAGC
AGCCAGTCCCTTCCCGCTTCAGTGACAACGTCGAGCACAGCTGCGCAAGGAACGCCCGTCGTGGCCAGCC
ACGATAGCCGCGCTGCCTCGTCCTGCAGTTCATTCAGGGCACCGGACAGGTCGGTCTTGACAAAAAGAAC
CGGGCGCCCCTGCGCTGACAGCCGGAACACGGCGGCATCAGAGCAGCCGATTGTCTGTTGTGCCCAGTCA
TAGCCGAATAGCCTCTCCACCCAAGCGGCCGGAGAACCTGCGTGCAATCCATCTTGTTCAATCATGGTGG
CTCTAGCCTTAAGTTCGAGACTGTTGTGTCAGAAGAATCAAGCTTTTTGCAAAAGCCTAGGCCTCCAAAA
AAGCCTCCTCACTACTTCTGGAATAGCTCAGAGGCCGAGGCGGCCTCGGCCTCTGCATAAATAAAAAAAA
TTAGTCAGCCATGGGGCGGAGAATGGGCGGAACTGGGCGGAGTTAGGGGCGGGATGGGCGGAGTTAGGGG
CGGGACTATGGTTGCTGACTAATTGAGATGCATGCTTTGCATACTTCTGCCTGCTGGGGAGCCTGGGGAC
TTTCCACACCTGGTTGCTGACTAATTGAGATGCATGCTTTGCATACTTCTGCCTGCTGGGGAGCCTGGGG
ACTTTCCACACCCTAACTGACACACATTCCACAGCTGGTTCTTTCCGCCTCAGAAGGTACCTAACCAAGT
TCCTCTTTCAGAGGTTATTTCAGGCCATGGTGCTGCGCAGATCCGCGTATGCGGTGTGAAATACCGCACA
GATGCGTAAGGAGAAAATACCGCATCAGGAAATTGTAAGCGTTAATATTTTGTTAAAATTCGCGTTAAAT
TTTTGTTAAATCAGCTCATTTTTTAACCAATAGGCCGAAATCGGCAAAATCCCTTATAAATCAAAAGAAT
AGACCGAGATAGGGT
[37 nt withheld, positions 2396-2432]
AAAGAACGTGGACTCCAACGTCAAAGG
[49 nt withheld, positions 2460-2508]
T
[91 nt withheld, positions 2510-2600]
G
[124 nt withheld, positions 2602-2725]
CCATTCGCCATTCAGGCTGCGCAACTGTTGGGAAGGGCGATCGGTGCGGGCCTCTTCGCTATTACGCCAG
CCCGGATCGATCCTTATCGGATTTTACCACATTTGTAGAGGTTTTACTTGCTTTAAAAAACCTCCCACAT
CTCCCCCTGAACCTGAAACATAAAATGAATGCAATTGTTGTTGTTAACTTGTTTATTGCAGCTTATAATG
GTTACAAATAAAGCAATAGCATCACAAATTTCACAAATAAAGCATTTTTTTCACTGCATTCTAGTTGTGG
TTTGTCCAAACTCATCAATGTATCTTATCATGTCTGCTCGAAGCATTAACCCTCACTAAAGGGAAGCGGC
CGCTTAGGCCACAGTAGTGTGGAGACTTGTAGGCTGCTGTCCTTGTTGTAATGAATGGGAAGAGGTTGAC
AGTGGCATGGTCGAAACCTTCACCTCTTCTTCCCCTGCTACAGGGATCCCTCCCAGACCTGTGTTGTGCT
GTGGCGGGAGATTCAAGTCCAAGAAATTACTATTTGAGGTGGGGTTTGCTGTGTGGTTCAAGTGCATGAT
GCTATTGCGTGGAAAGGCCATCCAAGGATAGCGGGCTGCCTGGCCTGGAAAACTGAATGAATTATAAACC
GCTCGGTGCTGCTGAAATTGAGGGAACCTCTGGGGCAAGACTGAAAAGGTACTATTGAGAGAATTGGCAT
TTGTAGCTGCAGCAGGATGCAGGAATCCAGAGCCTGGACCTTTGGCGGTTGTAGTGTGTGAAGAGGAGTT
CTGAAGAGATGTGGGCGAAAGGGAAGGTTGGTCTTGAACGGACAGTTCCTTCTCAATCAGGTCTGCTAAG
GCTTTTCGAGTGACATCGAAGGGATCAAAACCCAAGTCATCCTCTGGTTGTTTAGAAGAACCAAAGCCAA
AAGCTGCTTGCCAGTCTGTAGAGGATGATACTGGGATTGTTTCTGATGTGAAGAGGCTCTGTGGTTCTGG
TGCTGTAGGCCAGTCACTGGATGTCTGTGGGGAGCTGGGGAAAGGAGGAAGCCCACTTGGGATAGGGTTG
GGATGGCGAAAATTGTCTGAGAATAACGACTGTGACTCTGTTACTGCCCCTTCAAAAGGGGACCGTGCAC
TGTGATTGGATGAACTGATGGGGATGACTGGATTGGATTTTGACAAACCAGGTGGTGGTGAAGGCGTATC
ACTGTTAGATATCTGCTGGGAATTATCACCGTTCCCTATACTGAGAGAATCTGAAGGTTTGTCAATGGGG
GTATCGTACCTCTGCAGTGGTGTCACTTTGTTCTTATTTTTATCAACTGAACCCGTAGATAGCTGAAGAA
AATTGGGATTTAATTTATATAATTCTTGAAGTAGCTTCTGTTCATATTCTTGGTGTTTACCCGCCTGCAT
TTCCTCTTTTGTGAAGCTGGCCGCCTCATCCCCCAATTCATGAAGATACATGCAGTCAGGTTTTGGACAC
TGCATATTCTTTAAGAAGTAACTGCAGTATTTTGTTGTACCTAGAGATGCCTTAAGTGTTCTGCCATCTA
CTACCACATTGTTGACACACTGTATGGCTCTGAGAGCGTCTTCTGACCGGATATAGGTTACATAAGCACT
GGCACTTGGACCCTGTGAGCCTGCATATGATGTGCTATTATTGATGACAACTTTATGTATTTTACCAAAC
TTCCCAAAATATTCTGGTCGTTTTAAAACCTCTGGGTCTGCTAGGCGCTGAGATAAACCTACAACAAAGA
CGAGGTTTTTTTGTACGACACGTACACTAGCCAAATGTTTGCGATTTTCTGATATTTTCTGTTTTCTCTC
ATTTTGTTTCTGTTTTTTCTCATTCTTTATCCTTTGCAGCTCTTCCTGGGAGAGTGGTTTATAAACTGCT
GGGTCTTCTGGATATGGCTTTCTACATGCAGGACAAAGCCCATTTTCATCAGTGCGAATTCGATGCCAAC
AAAATCGGCAAATCTGGTAGCCACAGGTGCAAGGGAAAAAGTTGATATCATCTATCTCCAAGGGCTCCAT
GCAAAGAGGGCACTCCACAGGGTCTTCCTTCGCATCAGGACTGCGAGACATCTCGAGTGGAGGGTCTTTC
AGGGCTTCATCGACAGTCTGACGACCGCTGGCGGCGTTGATCACCGCAGTACGCACGGCATACCAGAAAG
CGGACATCTGCGGGATGTTCGGCATGATTTCACCTTTCTGGGCGTTTTCCATGGTGGCGGCAATACGTGG
ATCTTTCGCCAACTCTTCCTCGTAAGACTTCAGCGCTACGGCACCCAGCGGTTTGTCTTTATTAACCGCT
TCCAGACCTTCATCAGTCAGCAGATAGTTTTCGAGGAACTCTTTCGCCAGCTCTTTGTTCGGACTGGCGG
CGTTAATACCTGCGCTCAGCACGCCAACGAACGGTTTGGATGGTTGACCCTTGAAGGTCGGCAGTACCGT
TACACCATAATTCACTTTGCTGGTGTCGATGTTGGACCATGCCCACGGGCCGTTGATGGTCATCGCTGTT
TCGCCTTTATTAAAGGCAGCTTCTGCGATGGAGTAATCGGTGTCTGCATTCATGTGTTTGCTTTTAATCA
GGTCAACCAGGAAGGTCAGACCCGCTTTCGCGCCAGCGTTATCCACGCCCACGTCTTTAATGTCGTACTT
GCCGTTTTCATACTTGAACGCATAACCCCCGTCAGCAGCAATCAGCGGCCAGGTGAAGTACGGTTCTTGC
AGGTTGAACATCAGCGCGCTCTTACCTTTCGCTTTCAGTTCTTTATCCAGCGCCGGGATCTCTTCCCAGG
TTTTTGGCGGGTTCGGCAGCAGATCTTTGTTATAAATCAGCGATAACGCTTCAACAGCGATCGGGTAAGC
AATCAGCTTGCCGTTGTAACGTACGGCATCCCAGGTAAACGGATACAGCTTGTCCTGGAACGCTTTGTCC
GGGGTGATTTCAGCCAACAGGCCAGATTGAGCGTAGCCACCAAAGCGGTCGTGTGCCCAGAAGATAATGT
CAGGGCCATCGCCAGTTGCCGCAACCTGCGGGAATTTCTCTTCCAGTTTATCCGGATGCTCAACGGTGAC
TTTAATTCCGGTATCTTTCTCGAATTTCTTACCGACTTCAGCGAGACCGTTATAGCCTTTATCGCCGTTA
ATCCAGATTACCAGTTTACCTTCTTCGATTTTCATGTCGAGGGGCTTGCAGCCGCCGGAGGGCTCCCGCT
GGCCCTGAGGGTGGTGCTCCAGCCTGGCCCGCAGCTGCTCCAGCTCGCCGGCCAGGCCCTCCACCACGTG
GCCGCCCCCCCAGCCGGTGGTCTTCTCGTCCATGGTACCGCTACCGCTTCCGGGCGTAGAATCGAGACCG
AGGAGAGGGTTAGGGATAGGCTTACCCATGGTGGCCGCAATTGCTAGCCTATAGTGAGTCGTATTAAGTA
CTCTAGCCTTAAGAGCTGTAATTGAACTGGGAGTGGACACCTGTGGAGAGAAAGGCAAAGTGGATGTCAG
TAAGACCAATAGGTGCCTATCAGAAACGCAAGAGTCTTCTCTGTCTCGACAAGCCCAGTTTCTATTGGTC
TCCTTAAACCTGTCTTGTAACCTTGATACTTACCTGCCCAGTGCCTCACGACCAACTTCTGCAAGGCTAC
CTTAAGAGAGTCACTGCAGCTTAAGTTCGAGACTGTTGTGTCAGAAGCACTGACTGCGTTAGCAATTTAA
CTGTGATAAACTACCGCAATAAAGCTTCTAGTGATCTGACGGTTCACTAAACGAGCTCTGCTTATATAGA
CCTCCCACCGTACACGCCTACCGCCCATTTGCGTCAACGGGGCGGGCGATCGCAGTTGTTACGACATTTT
GGAAAGTCCCGTTGATTTTGGTGCCAAAACAAACTCCCATTGACGTCAATGGGGTGGAGACTTGGAAATC
CCCGTGAGTCAAACCGCTATCCACGCCCATTGGTGTACTGCCAAAACCGCATCACCATGGTAATAGCGAT
GACTAATACGTAGATGTACTGCCAAGTAGGAAAGTCCCGTAAGGTCATGTACTGGGCATAATGCCAGGCG
GGCCATTTACCGTCATTGACGTCAATAGGGGGCGGACTTGGCATATGATACACTTGATGTACTGCCAAGT
GGGCAGTTTACCGTAAATACTCCACCCATTGACGTCAATGGAAAGTCCCTATTGGCGTTACTATGGGAAC
ATACGTCATTATTGACGTCAATGGGCGGGGGTCGTTGGGCGGTCAGCCAGGCGGGCCATTTACCGTAAGT
TATGTAACGCGGAACTCCATATATGGGCTATGAACTAATGACCCCGTAATTGATTACTATTAATAACTAG
TCAATAATCAATGCCAACATGGCGGTCATATTGGACATGAGCCAATATAAATGTACATATTATGATATAG
ATACAACGTATGCAATGGCCAATAGCCAATATTGATTTATGCTATATAACCAATGAATAATATGGCTAAT
GGCCAATATTGAAGATCTGTCGAGCCATGTGAGCAAAAGGCCAGCAAAAGGCCAGGAACCGTAAAAAGGC
CGCGTTGCTGGCGTTTTTCCATAGGCTCCGCCCCCCTGACGAGCATCACAAAAATCGACGCTCAAGTCAG
AGGTGGCGAAACCCGACAGGACTATAAAGATACCAGGCGTTTCCCCCTGGAAGCTCCCTCGTGCGCTCTC
CTGTTCCGACCCTGCCGCTTACCGGATACCTGTCCGCCTTTCTCCCTTCGGGAAGCGTGGCGCTTTCTCA
TAGCTCACGCTGTAGGTATCTCAGTTCGGTGTAGGTCGTTCGCTCCAAGCTGGGCTGTGTGCACGAACCC
CCCGTTCAGCCCGACCGCTGCGCCTTATCCGGTAACTATCGTCTTGAGTCCAACCCGGTAAGACACGACT
TATCGCCACTGGCAGCAGCCACTGGTAACAGGATTAGCAGAGCGAGGTATGTAGGCGGTGCTACAGAGTT
CTTGAAGTGGTGGCCTAACTACGGCTACACTAGAAGAACAGTATTTGGTATCTGCGCTCTGCTGAAGCCA
GTTACCTTCGGAAAAAGAGTTGGTAGCTCTTGATCCGGCAAACAAACCACCGCTGGTAGCGGTGGTTTTT
TTGTTTGCAAGCAGCAGATTACGCGCAGAAAAAAAGGATCTCAAGAAGATCCTTTGATCTTTTCTACGGG
GTCTGACGCTCAGTGGAACGAAAACTCACGTTAAGGGATTTTGGTCATGAGATTATCAAAAAGGATCTTC
ACCTAGATCCTTTTAAATTAAAAATGAAGTTTTAAATCAATCTAAAGTATATATGAGTAAACTTGGTCTG
ACAGTTACCAATGCTTAATCAGTGAGGCACCTATCTCAGCGATCTGTCTATTTCGTTCATCCATAGTTGC
CTGACTCCCCGTCGTGTAGATAACTACGATACGGGAGGGCTTACCATCTGGCCCCAGTGCTGCAATGATA
CCGCGAGACCCACGCTCACCGGCTCCAGATTTATCAGCAATAAACCAGCCAGCCGGAAGGGCCGAGCGCA
GAAGTGGTCCTGCAACTTTATCCGCCTCCATCCAGTCTATTAATTGTTGCCGGGAAGCTAGAGTAAGTAG
TTCGCCAGTTAATAGTTTGCGCAACGTTGTTGCCATTGCTACAGGCATCGTGGTGTCACGCTCGTCGTTT
GGTATGGCTTCATTCAGCTCCGGTTCCCAACGATCAAGGCGAGTTACATGATCCCCCATGTTGTGCAAAA
AAGCGGTTAGCTCCTTC
